>Addgene plasmid #225995 | pEF2-FL-hTyro_gR1 | addgene full sequence | sequence record 454328 | Addgene NGS Result
GCTGGTGAAAGTAAAAGATGCTGAAGATCAGTTGGGTGCACGAGTGGGTTACATCGAACTGGATCTCAAC
AGCGGTAAGATCCTTGAGAGTTTTCGCCCCGAAGAACGTTTTCCAATGATGAGCACTTTTAAAGTTCTGC
TATGTGGCGCGGTATTATCCCGTATTGACGCCGGGCAAGAGCAACTCGGTCGCCGCATACACTATTCTCA
GAATGACTTGGTTGAGTACTCACCAGTCACAGAAAAGCATCTTACGGATGGCATGACAGTAAGAGAATTA
TGCAGTGCTGCCATAACCATGAGTGATAACACTGCGGCCAACTTACTTCTGACAACGATCGGAGGACCGA
AGGAGCTAACCGCTTTTTTGCACAACATGGGGGATCATGTAACTCGCCTTGATCGTTGGGAACCGGAGCT
GAATGAAGCCATACCAAACGACGAGCGTGACACCACGATGCCTGTAGCAATGGCAACAACGTTGCGCAAA
CTATTAACTGGCGAACTACTTACTCTAGCTTCCCGGCAACAATTAATAGACTGGATGGAGGCGGATAAAG
TTGCAGGACCACTTCTGCGCTCGGCCCTTCCGGCTGGCTGGTTTATTGCTGATAAATCTGGAGCCGGTGA
GCGTGGGTCTCGCGGTATCATTGCAGCACTGGGGCCAGATGGTAAGCCCTCCCGTATCGTAGTTATCTAC
ACGACGGGGAGTCAGGCAACTATGGATGAACGAAATAGACAGATCGCTGAGATAGGTGCCTCACTGATTA
AGCATTGGTAACTGTCAGACCAAGTTTACTCATATATACTTTAGATTGATTTAAAACTTCATTTTTAATT
TAAAAGGATCTAGGTGAAGATCCTTTTTGATAATCTCATGACCAAAATCCCTTAACGTGAGTTTTCGTTC
CACTGAGCGTCAGACCCCGTAGAAAAGATCAAAGGATCTTCTTGAGATCCTTTTTTTCTGCGCGTAATCT
GCTGCTTGCAAACAAAAAAACCACCGCTACCAGCGGTGGTTTGTTTGCCGGATCAAGAGCTACCAACTCT
TTTTCCGAAGGTAACTGGCTTCAGCAGAGCGCAGATACCAAATACTGTTCTTCTAGTGTAGCCGTAGTTA
GGCCACCACTTCAAGAACTCTGTAGCACCGCCTACATACCTCGCTCTGCTAATCCTGTTACCAGTGGCTG
CTGCCAGTGGCGATAAGTCGTGTCTTACCGGGTTGGACTCAAGACGATAGTTACCGGATAAGGCGCAGCG
GTCGGGCTGAACGGGGGGTTCGTGCACACAGCCCAGCTTGGAGCGAACGACCTACACCGAACTGAGATAC
CTACAGCGTGAGCTATGAGAAAGCGCCACGCTTCCCGAAGGGAGAAAGGCGGACAGGTATCCGGTAAGCG
GCAGGGTCGGAACAGGAGAGCGCACGAGGGAGCTTCCAGGGGGAAACGCCTGGTATCTTTATAGTCCTGT
CGGGTTTCGCCACCTCTGACTTGAGCGTCGATTTTTGTGATGCTCGTCAGGGGGGCGGAGCCTATGGAAA
AACGCCAGCAACGCGGCCTTTTTACGGTTCCTGGCCTTTTGCTGGCCTTTTGCTCACATGTTCTTTCCTG
CGTTATCCCCTGATTCTGTGGATAACCGTATTACCGCCTTTGAGTGAGCTGATACCGCTCGCCGCAGCCG
AACGACCGAGCGCAGCGAGTCAGTGAGCGAGGAAGCGGAAGAGCGCCCAATACGCAAACCGCCTCTCCCC
GCGCGTTGGCCGATTCATTAATGCAGCTGGCACGACAGGTTTCCCGACTGGAAAGCGGGCAGTGAGCGCA
ACGCAATTAATGTGAGTTAGCTCACTCATTAGGCACCCCAGGCTTTACACTTTATGCTTCCGGCTCGTAT
GTTGTGTGGAATTGTGAGCGGATAACAATTTCACACAGGAAACAGCTATGACCATGATTACGCCAAGCTC
TAGCTAGAGGTCGACGGTATACAGACATGATAAGATACATTGATGAGTTTGGACAAACCACAACTAGAAT
GCAGTGAAAAAAATGCTTTATTTGTGAAATTTGTGATGCTATTGCTTTATTTGTAACCATTATAAGCTGC
AATAAACAAGTTGGGGTGGGCGAAGAACTCCAGCATGAGATCCCCGCGCTGGAGGATCATCCAGCCGGCG
TCCCGGAAAACGATTCCGAAGCCCAACCTTTCATAGAAGGCGGCGGTGGAATCGAAATCTCGTGATGGCA
GGTTGGGCGTCGCTTGGTCGGTCATTTCGAACCCCAGAGTCCCGCTCAGAAGAACTCGTCAAGAAGGCGA
TAGAAGGCGATGCGCTGCGAATCGGGAGCGGCGATACCGTAAAGCACGAGGAAGCGGTCAGCCCATTCGC
CGCCAAGCTCTTCAGCAATATCACGGGTAGCCAACGCTATGTCCTGATAGCGGTCCGCCACACCCAGCCG
GCCACAGTCGATGAATCCAGAAAAGCGGCCATTTTCCACCATGATATTCGGCAAGCAGGCATCGCCATGG
GTCACGACGAGATCCTCGCCGTCGGGCATGCGCGCCTTGAGCCTGGCGAACAGTTCGGCTGGCGCGAGCC
CCTGATGCTCTTCGTCCAGATCATCCTGATCGACAAGACCGGCTTCCATCCGAGTACGTGCTCGCTCGAT
GCGATGTTTCGCTTGGTGGTCGAATGGGCAGGTAGCCGGATCAAGCGTATGCAGCCGCCGCATTGCATCA
GCCATGATGGATACTTTCTCGGCAGGAGCAAGGTGAGATGACAGGAGATCCTGCCCCGGCACTTCGCCCA
ATAGCAGCCAGTCCCTTCCCGCTTCAGTGACAACGTCGAGCACAGCTGCGCAAGGAACGCCCGTCGTGGC
CAGCCACGATAGCCGCGCTGCCTCGTCCTGCAGTTCATTCAGGGCACCGGACAGGTCGGTCTTGACAAAA
AGAACCGGGCGCCCCTGCGCTGACAGCCGGAACACGGCGGCATCAGAGCAGCCGATTGTCTGTTGTGCCC
AGTCATAGCCGAATAGCCTCTCCACCCAAGCGGCCGGAGAACCTGCGTGCAATCCATCTTGTTCAATCAT
GCGAAACGATCCTCATCCTGTCTCTTGATCAGATCCGAAAATGGATATACAAGCTCCCGGGAGCTTTTTG
CAAAAGCCTAGGCCTCCAAAAAAGCCTCCTCACTACTTCTGGAATAGCTCAGAGGCAGAGGCGGCCTCGG
CCTCTGCATAAATAAAAAAAATTAGTCAGCCATGGGGCGGAGAATGGGCGGAACTGGGCGGAGTTAGGGG
CGGGATGGGCGGAGTTAGGGGCGGGACTATGGTTGCTGACTAATTGAGATGCATGCTTTGCATACTTCTG
CCTGCTGGGGAGCCTGGGGACTTTCCACACCTGGTTGCTGACTAATTGAGATGCATGCTTTGCATACTTC
TGCCTGCTGGGGAGCCTGGGGACTTTCCACACCCTAACTGACACACATTCCACAGAATTAATTCGCGTTA
AATTTTTGTTAAATCAGCTCATTTTTTAACCAATAGGCCGAAATCGGCAAAATCCCTTATAAATCAAAAG
AATAGACCGAGATAGGGT
[37 nt withheld, positions 3589-3625]
AAAGAACGTGGACTCCAACGTCAAAGG
[49 nt withheld, positions 3653-3701]
T
[91 nt withheld, positions 3703-3793]
G
[124 nt withheld, positions 3795-3918]
GGGGATACCCCCTAGAGCCCCAGCTGGTTCTTTCCGCCTCAGAAGCCATAGAGCCCACCGCATCCCCAGC
ATGCCTGCTATTGTCTTCCCAATCCTCCCCCTTGCTGTCCTGCCCCACCCCACCCCCCAGAATAGAATGA
CACCTACTCAGACAATGCGATGCAATTTCCTCATTTTATTAGGAAAGGACAGTGGGAGTGGCACCTTCCA
GGGTCAAGGAAGGCACGGGGGAGGGGCAAACAACAGATGGCTGGCAACTAGAAGGCACAGTCGAGGCTGA
TCAGCGAGCTCTAGCATTTAGGTGACACTATAGAATAGGGCCCTCTAGTAGGAATTCATGAAAATTCTTT
GGAATCTTCTGTTGGTCTATAACCAATCAAGGACTCTTTACCGCTATCATCCACAAGTAGATCCACTAGC
ACATGTGGTTTATCATAACCAAAGGAGGTGGGGGCTTTTATTACGGTTATGAGCTCTTGTCCTTCTGTTT
TTATTTCACCTTTATTATTTGGGGGAAATTCTGAGTCAGATAAGGAGCTATGTGATTCCAGACAGCTGGA
ATCAGTATCAAAACCATTTCTGGAGTGATCACTCTCAGAACAATTTCTGGAGTGATACGAGTTCAAAGCG
ATGCTGCCAGGTTCAGACTGGTTACTACTTAAAGGTGAAGAACTCTCTCTCTCTATTGGAGTCAGATGGC
TGCCCGGGACCACGTCAGGAATATTTTCTTCAGTAGTCACCACTTCTGTTATACTAGAAAGTTCTTCTGT
ATGTTCCACTTTTCCTGGATTGTCTTCGGTATGCATGCCTGGAACTGTTGCTGGAGACAACGGCTCTTCA
CAGACCACCTCCTTTTCTAAGGAAAATGGCTGGTATGACGTGATGAGTGATACATATTTTGATTCAGGTT
TTGTCTCTAAAGTAGCACTTCTTACCACAGAGATCAAGGACTTGGGTAATATTATGCTTTTTTCCTTCAA
TGGATTAATTTTCTTAATATAAAAACAGATGAATACCAGGCTAAGCACTAGAAAGAGTAGTAAAGCAGCA
ACAACTGGCGCTAGCCAGGATGTGCGGCTGTGAGGAGGGCCCTGCTGGCCTGCACGGTCATGAGAAGAGA
CCACCAGTGGCTGACTCCAGGGTCCACAGCCAACTGCATTGGAGACGCACACACGTACGATCAGGTCCTT
TTGGGGATCCCAGCCTGTCAAATTGGCCCTGGTCCCCTCCACTGTCAGCTCATCCTGGGTTCCATTGTCT
TGAACCCAGGACAGTTTGTAGGGTCCCAGGGGGCCTTCCAAAGGGGCCTCGGGGATCACTTCTTCCCACT
CCAAGATGAGGCCTGAATCTGTGCGGATGGCATGGAGGTTTTGGGGAGCGCTGGCTGGGGCTAGACCCTT
GGTCTGAAAGGGCACCCAGTCAGCATAGGGAGAGGGCCCCAAGGCATTGGCACAGCGCACCCTGAGGCTG
TAGTTGGTGGCAGGCACCAGGTCCCGGAGCAGGCAGGTAAAGGGGGGCACAGGGACCACAACAGCCAGGA
CTTCCCAGCCTCCTGGGGCCTGTGTCACCTGAACTGTACAGGACTGTAGCAGAGCTCGGCCATCAGCACC
TGGCATCCAGGCCACACTAGCGTTGCTGCTGGAAAGCTTTGTCACGGTGATGTTGAAGGGGGCTGCAGGC
AGTGCTTGAAGGTGAACAGTGGCTGTGCGAGAAGAGGCCAGGCCTTTTAGGTTGTGAGCTTCACAGGAAA
ACATGGTGCTCTGGGTCACCCCTGTTACATTTAAAACAGATGGAGAGGGAGCGGGTCCCCCGATCTTCGT
AGTTCCTCTCCACCAGACAATGGTAACAGGTTCAGGGGGACCCACAGCCTCACAAGACAGTTGGAAAGGG
GCATTGGGTGGCACTGCCAGATCTTTTGGCTCCACTGTGAAAAATGGCACACCTTCTACCGTGAGCCACA
CTGGCTGGGAGATCTCGGTTTCACCCCCATCCTCCACCTGGCACCAGTACCGGCCGGCGTCAGAGCGCTC
CACTGACTTCAGGCTGAGGAAGCCGATCCAGTGCTGCTCGCTGACTGGGATGTACAACTGGTCCAAGTTC
TGGACCACAGCCCCATCCTTCACCCACTGGATGTCAGGCTCCTCCATCCCCTCCACACTGCAGTTGAGCT
TCACCGGCTGCCCCTGAGACACTGTCAGCTTCACCGGGGCTCCCATGAGCTTCAGACCGTGATCCGCCTT
GTCATCGTCGTCCTTGTAGTCGGCGGCGGCGGCGGCGAAGACTCCGAGCAGCAGCAGCAGCGACCACAGC
AGCGTCGGTCGCATGGCCCCGATCCGAGCTCGGTACCAAGCTAATTCCTCACGACACCTGAAATGGAAGA
AAAAAACTTTGAACCACTGTCTGAGGCTTGAGAATGAACCAAGATCCAAACTCAAAAAGGGCAAATTCCA
AGGAGAATTACATCAAGTGCCAAGCTGGCCTAACTTCAGTCTCCACCCACTCAGTGTGGGGAAACTCCAT
CGCATAAAACCCCTCCCCCCAACCTAAAGACGACGTACTCCAAAAGCTCGAGAACTAATCGAGGTGCCTG
GACGGCGCCCGGTACTCCGTGGAGTCACATGAAGCGACGGCTGAGGACGGAAAGGCCCTTTTCCTTTGTG
TGGGTGACTCACCCGCCCGCTCTCCCGAGCGCCGCGTCCTCCATTTTGAGCTCCCTGCAGCAGGGCCGGG
AAGCGGCCATCTTTCCGCTCACGCAACTGGTGCCGACCGGGCCAGCCTTGCCGCCCAGGGCGGGGCGATA
CACGGCGGCGCGAGGCCAGGCACCAGAGCAGGCCGGCCAGCTTGAGACTACCCCCGTCCGATTCTCGGTG
GCCGCGCTCGCAGGCCCCGCCTCGCCGAACATGTGCGCTGGGACGCACGGGCCCCGTCGCCGCCCGCGGC
CCCAAAAACCGAAATACCAGTGTGCAGATCTTGGCCCGCATTTACAAGACTATCTTGCCAGAAAAAAAGC
GTCGCAGCAGGTCATCAAAAATTTTAAATGGCTAGAGACTTATCGAAAGCAGCGAGACAGGCGCGAAGGT
GCCACCAGATTCGCACGCGGCGGCCCCAGCGCCCAGGCCAGGCCTCAACTCAAGCACGAGGCGAAGGGGC
TCCTTAAGCGCAAGGCCTCGAACTCTCCCACCCACTTCCAACCCGAAGCTCGGGATCAAGAATCACGTAC
TGCAGCCAGGTGGAAGTAATTCAAGGCACGCAAGGGCCATAACCCGTAAAGAGGCCAGGCCCGCGGGAAC
CACACACGGCACTTACCTGTGTTCTGGCGGCAAACCCGTTGCGAAAAAGAACGTTCACGGCGACTACTGC
ACTTATATACGGTTCTCCCCCACCCTCGGGAAAAAGGCGGAGCCAGTACACGACATCACTTTCCCAGTTT
ACCCCGCGCCACCTTCTCTAGGCACCGGTTCAATTGCCGACCCCTCCCCCCAACTTCTCGGGGACTGTGG
GCGATGTGCGCTCTGCCCACTGACGGGCACCGGAGCCAATTCCCACTCCTTTCAAGACCTAGAAGGTCCA
TTAGCTGCAAAGATTCCTCTCTGTTTAAAACTTTATCCATCTTTGCAAAGCTTTTTGCAAAAGCCTAGTC
AATAATCAATGTCAACGCGTATATCTGGCCCGTACATCGCGAAGCAGCGCAAAACGCCTAACCCTAAGCA
GATTCTTCATGCAATTGTCGGTCAAGCCTTGCCTTGTTGTAGCTTAAATTTTGCTCGCGCACTACTCAGC
GACCTCCAACACACAAGCAGGGAGCAGATACTGGCTTAACTATGCGGCATCAGAGCAGATTGTACTGAGA
GTGCACCATAGGGGATCGGGAGATCTCCCGATCCGTCGACGTCAGGTGGCACTTTTCGGGGAAATGTGCG
CGGAACCCCTATTTGTTTATTTTTCTAAATACATTCAAATATGTATCCGCTCATGAGACAATAACCCTGA
TAAATGCTTCAATAATATTGAAAAAGGAAGAGTATGAGTATTCAACATTTCCGTGTCGCCCTTATTCCCT
TTTTTGCGGCATTTTGCCTTCCTGTTTTTGCTCACCCAGAAAC
Features (pLannotate 1.2.2; 23 found; start..end, strand, type, name):
    952..1540    +  rep_origin     ori: high-copy-number ColE1/pMB1/pBR322/pUC origin of replication
   1723..1815    +  CDS            lacI (fragment): lac repressor; lacI; The lac repressor binds to the lac operator to inhibit transcription in E. coli. This inhibition can be relieved by adding lactose or isopropyl-β-D-thiogalactopyranoside (IPTG).
   1828..1849    +  protein_bind   CAP binding site: CAP binding activates transcription in the presence of cAMP. E. coli catabolite activator protein
   1864..1894    +  promoter       lac promoter: promoter for the E. coli lac operon
   1902..1918    +  protein_bind   lac operator: The lac repressor binds to the lac operator to inhibit transcription in E. coli. This inhibition can be relieved by adding lactose or isopropyl-β-D-thiogalactopyranoside (IPTG). lac repressor encoded by lacI
   1991..2112    -  polyA_signal   SV40 poly(A) signal: SV40 polyadenylation signal
   2107..2265    -  CDS            ble (fragment): BLE_KLEPN - Experimental evidence at protein level: Swiss-Prot protein existence level 1. Binding protein with a strong affinity to the bleomycin family of antibiotics. Binds to CL990; an antimitotic-antibiotic compound. From Klebsiella pneumoniae.
   2289..3080    -  CDS            neo: KKA2_KLEPN - Also known as kan, nptII. Experimental evidence at protein level: Swiss-Prot protein existence level 1. Resistance to kanamycin, neomycin, paromomycin, ribostamycin, butirosin and gentamicin B. From Klebsiella pneumoniae.
   3147..3476    -  promoter       SV40 promoter: SV40 enhancer and early promoter
   3490..3918    -  rep_origin     f1 ori (sequence partly withheld): f1 bacteriophage origin of replication; arrow indicates direction of (+) strand synthesis
   3939..3960    -  promoter       SV40 promoter (fragment): SV40 enhancer and early promoter
   3964..4188    -  polyA_signal   bGH poly(A) signal: bovine growth hormone polyadenylation signal
   4214..4232    +  promoter       SP6 promoter: promoter for bacteriophage SP6 RNA polymerase
   4257..4985    -  CDS            IFNGR1 (fragment): INGR1_HUMAN - Experimental evidence at protein level: Swiss-Prot protein existence level 1. Receptor subunit for interferon gamma/INFG that plays crucial roles in antimicrobial, antiviral, and antitumor responses by activating effector immune cells and enhancing antigen presentation (PubMed:20015550). Associates with transmembrane accessory factor IFNGR2 to form a functional receptor (PubMed:7615558, PubMed:2971451, PubMed:7617032, PubMed:10986460, PubMed:7673114). Upon ligand binding, the intracellular domain of IFNGR1 opens out to allow association of downstream signaling components JAK1 and
   4926..6146    -  CDS            TYRO3 (fragment): TYRO3_HUMAN - Also known as BYK, DTK, RSE, SKY, TIF. Experimental evidence at protein level: Swiss-Prot protein existence level 1. (Microbial infection) Acts as a receptor for Ebolavirus, possibly through GAS6 binding to phosphatidyl-serine at the surface of virion envelope. From Homo sapiens (Human).
   6156..6176    -  CDS            FLAG (fragment): FLAG® epitope tag, followed by an enterokinase cleavage site
   6277..7455    -  promoter       EF-1α promoter: strong constitutive promoter for human elongation factor EF-1α
   7462..7528    -  CDS            small t antigen (fragment): SV40 (simian virus 40) small t antigen
   7537..7556    -  promoter       SRα promoter (fragment): hybrid promoter consisting of the SV40 early promoter plus part of the long terminal repeat of human T-lymphotrophic virus 1
   7553..7571    -  enhancer       CMV enhancer (fragment): human cytomegalovirus immediate early enhancer
   7726..7778    +  misc_feature   bom (fragment): basis of mobility region from pBR322
   7837..7941    +  promoter       AmpR promoter: bla
   7942..781     +  CDS            AmpR (across the origin): β-lactamase; bla; confers resistance to ampicillin, carbenicillin, and related antibiotics
