[The description below was written by a language model from this plasmid's Addgene catalogue record and pLannotate feature annotations shown in this document.]
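Description:
pEF2-FL-hTyro_gR1 is a mammalian expression plasmid of about 8 kb built on the pEF2 backbone. It encodes a chimeric receptor in which an N-terminal portion of human TYRO3 is fused to a C-terminal portion of the human interferon gamma receptor chain IFNGR1. It is propagated in E. coli as a high-copy plasmid through a ColE1/pUC-type origin and is selected with ampicillin via the bla gene and its own promoter. An f1 origin is also present. For selection in mammalian cells, a separate cassette places the neo (nptII) gene under the SV40 enhancer/early promoter with an SV40 polyadenylation signal, giving G418 resistance. The short lac, ble, small t antigen, SRα and CMV enhancer fragments in the annotation appear to be backbone remnants rather than functional units.

The expression unit is driven by the strong constitutive human EF-1α promoter and terminated by the bovine growth hormone polyadenylation signal. Reading downstream from the promoter, the annotated coding elements are a FLAG epitope (probably the "FL" in the name), a TYRO3 fragment of about 1.2 kb, and an IFNGR1 fragment of about 0.7 kb. The two annotations overlap slightly at the junction. The record does not give exact domain boundaries. The arrangement is consistent with TYRO3 supplying the N-terminal ligand-binding region and IFNGR1 supplying the C-terminal signalling portion, which in the native receptor engages JAK-dependent signalling. Such a chimera would let ligand engagement of TYRO3 be read out through interferon gamma receptor signalling. This fits the associated publication's comparison of ligand-induced activation of TYRO3, AXL and MER, although the record does not describe the assay.
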