Addgene plasmid #225995: pEF2-FL-hTyro_gR1
Purpose: Expresses a chimeric contruct having N-terminal human Tyro3 and C-terminal human Interferon Gamma Receptor
Depositing lab: Raymond Birge & Sergei Kotenko. Depositing organization: Rutgers, The State University of New Jersey. Publication: Receptor tyrosine kinases, TYRO3, AXL, and MER, demonstrate distinct patterns and complex regulation of ligand-induced activation. Tsou WI, Nguyen KQ, Calarese DA, Garforth SJ, Antes AL, Smirnov SV, Almo SC, Birge RB, Kotenko SV. J Biol Chem. 2014 Sep 12;289(37):25750-63. doi: 10.1074/jbc.M114.569020. Epub 2014 Jul 29. PubMed 25074926.
Backbone
  Vector backbone: pEF2
  Vector type: Mammalian Expression
  Selectable markers: Neomycin (select with G418)
Growth in bacteria
  Bacterial resistance: Ampicillin, 100 μg/mL
  Growth temperature: 37°C
  Growth strain: DH5alpha
  Copy number: High Copy
Gene/Insert
  Cloning method: Unknown
  Sequencing primers: 5′ ttcttccatttcaggtgtcg; 3′ gtcgaggctgatcagcgagc
Terms and licenses: Academic/Nonprofit Terms; Industry Terms: Not Available to Industry
How to cite: pEF2-FL-hTyro_gR1 was a gift from Raymond Birge & Sergei Kotenko (Addgene plasmid # 225995 ; http://n2t.net/addgene:225995 ; RRID:Addgene_225995)
